Addgene plasmid #110577: pBTK112
Purpose: BTK Type 2 promoter for golden gate assembly
Depositing lab: Jeffrey Barrick. Depositing organization: University of Texas at Austin. Publication: Genetic Engineering of Bee Gut Microbiome Bacteria with a Toolkit for Modular Assembly of Broad-Host-Range Plasmids. Leonard SP, Perutka J, Powell JE, Geng P, Richhart DD, Byrom M, Kar S, Davies BW, Ellington AD, Moran NA, Barrick JE. ACS Synth Biol. 2018 May 18;7(5):1279-1290. doi: 10.1021/acssynbio.7b00399. Epub 2018 Apr 13. PubMed 29608282.
Backbone
  Vector backbone: ColE1
  Vector type: Synthetic Biology
Growth in bacteria
  Bacterial resistance: Chloramphenicol, 12.5 μg/mL
  Growth temperature: 37°C
  Growth strain: DH5alpha
  Copy number: Low Copy
Gene/Insert
  Gene/Insert name: CP12b Promoter with RBS
  Species: Synthetic
  Cloning method: Gibson Cloning
Terms and licenses: Academic/Nonprofit Terms; Industry Terms
How to cite: pBTK112 was a gift from Jeffrey Barrick (Addgene plasmid # 110577 ; http://n2t.net/addgene:110577 ; RRID:Addgene_110577)
