[The description below was written by a language model from this plasmid's Addgene catalogue record and pLannotate feature annotations shown in this document.]
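Description:
pBTK112 is a small (about 1.75 kb) part plasmid from the Bee Microbiome Toolkit (BTK), a Golden Gate-based system for modular assembly of broad-host-range plasmids aimed at engineering bee gut bacteria. It is a storage vector rather than an expression construct: it holds a single standardized "Type 2" part, which in this toolkit is the promoter position, so that the part can be released and joined in a defined order with other part types during a Golden Gate reaction. The backbone is listed as ColE1, and the plasmid is maintained in E. coli under chloramphenicol selection.

The feature table accounts for the backbone only. It identifies a ColE1/pMB1-family origin of replication spanning the sequence numbering origin, and, on the opposite strand, a chloramphenicol acetyltransferase (cat) gene driven by its native cat promoter and followed by a minimal phage lambda t0 terminator. The annotation describes the origin as high-copy, whereas the catalogue entry lists the plasmid as low copy; the record does not resolve this difference.

The payload, a synthetic CP12b promoter supplied together with a ribosome binding site, is not picked up by the automated annotation and presumably lies in one of the short unannotated stretches between the origin and the resistance cassette. The Type IIS restriction sites and overhangs that define the part are likewise not annotated, and the record gives no information on the promoter's strength or host range. The insert was placed in the backbone by Gibson cloning. In use, the promoter-RBS part would be combined with a coding sequence, terminator and broad-host-range backbone parts to build a complete expression plasmid.
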