Features (pLannotate 1.2.2; 4 found; start..end, strand, type, name):
    532..566     -  terminator     lambda t0 terminator: minimal transcription terminator from phage lambda (Scholtissek and Grosse, 1987)
    640..1296    -  CDS            cat: CAT_ECOLX - Experimental evidence at protein level: Swiss-Prot protein existence level 1. This enzyme is an effector of chloramphenicol resistance in bacteria. From Escherichia coli. This protein is used as a marker in many commonly used cloning vectors, such as pACYC184.
   1297..1394    -  promoter       cat promoter: promoter of the E. coli cat gene encoding chloramphenicol acetyltransferase
   1478..315     +  rep_origin     ori (across the origin): high-copy-number ColE1/pMB1/pBR322/pUC origin of replication
>Addgene plasmid #110577 | pBTK112 | addgene full sequence | sequence record 215579 | Addgene NGS Result
GACTCAAGACGATAGTTACCGGATAAGGCGCAGCGGTCGGGCTGAACGGGGGGTTCGTGCACACAGCCCA
GCTTGGAGCGAACGACCTACACCGAACTGAGATACCTACAGCGTGAGCTATGAGAAAGCGCCACGCTTCC
CGAAGGGAGAAAGGCGGACAGGTATCCGGTAAGCGGCAGGGTCGGAACAGGAGAGCGCACGAGGGAGCTT
CCAGGGGGAAACGCCTGGTATCTTTATAGTCCTGTCGGGTTTCGCCACCTCTGACTTGAGCGTCGATTTT
TGTGATGCTCGTCAGGGGGGCGGAGCCTATGGAAAAACGCCAGCAACGCGGCCTTTTTACGGTTCCTGGC
CTTTTGCTGGCCTTTTGCTCACATGTTCTTTCCTGCGTTATCCCCTGATTCTGTGGATAACCGTAGTCGG
TCTCAAACGCATATACAAGTTTATTCTTGACACTAGTCGGCCAAAATGATATAATACCTGAGTACTGTTA
TACAGAAACAGAGGAGATATTACATATGTGAGACCAGACCAATAAAAAACGCCCGGCGGCAACCGAGCGT
TCTGAACAAATCCAGATGGAGTTCTGAGGTCATTACTGGATCTATCAACAGGAGTCCAAGCGAGCTCGAT
ATCAAATTACGCCCCGCCCTGCCACTCATCGCAGTACTGTTGTAATTCATTAAGCATTCTGCCGACATGG
AAGCCATCACAAACGGCATGATGAACCTGAATCGCCAGCGGCATCAGCACCTTGTCGCCTTGCGTATAAT
ATTTGCCCATGGTGAAAACGGGGGCGAAGAAGTTGTCCATATTGGCCACGTTTAAATCAAAACTGGTGAA
ACTCACCCAGGGATTGGCTGAAACGAAAAACATATTCTCAATAAACCCTTTAGGGAAATAGGCCAGGTTT
TCACCGTAACACGCCACATCTTGCGAATATATGTGTAGAAACTGCCGGAAATCGTCGTGGTATTCACTCC
AGAGCGATGAAAACGTTTCAGTTTGCTCATGGAAAACGGTGTAACAAGGGTGAACACTATCCCATATCAC
CAGCTCACCGTCTTTCATTGCCATACGAAATTCCGGATGAGCATTCATCAGGCGGGCAAGAATGTGAATA
AAGGCCGGATAAAACTTGTGCTTATTTTTCTTTACGGTCTTTAAAAAGGCCGTAATATCCAGCTGAACGG
TCTGGTTATAGGTACATTGAGCAACTGACTGAAATGCCTCAAAATGTTCTTTACGATGCCATTGGGATAT
ATCAACGGTGGTATATCCAGTGATTTTTTTCTCCATTTTAGCTTCCTTAGCTCCTGAAAATCTCGATAAC
TCAAAAAATACGCCCGGTAGTGATCTTATTTCATTATGGTGAAAGTTGGAACCTCTTACGTGCCCGATCA
ATCATGACCAAAATCCCTTAACGTGAGTTTTCGTTCCACTGAGCGTCAGACCCCGTAGAAAAGATCAAAG
GATCTTCTTGAGATCCTTTTTTTCTGCGCGTAATCTGCTGCTTGCAAACAAAAAAACCACCGCTACCAGC
GGTGGTTTGTTTGCCGGATCAAGAGCTACCAACTCTTTTTCCGAAGGTAACTGGCTTCAGCAGAGCGCAG
ATACCAAATACTGTTCTTCTAGTGTAGCCGTAGTTAGGCCACCACTTCAAGAACTCTGTAGCACCGCCTA
CATACCTCGCTCTGCTAATCCTGTTACCAGTGGCTGCTGCCAGTGGCGATAAGTCGTGTCTTACCGGGTT
G
